>Addgene plasmid #54851 | rsGFP1-pBAD | addgene partial sequence | sequence record 93585 | pBAD-F 5'-ATGCCATAGCATTTTTATCC-3'
TCGCAACTCTCTACTGTTTCTCCATACCCGTTTTTTTGGGCTAGAAATAATTTTGTTTAACTTTAAGAAG
GAGATATACATATGCGGGGTTCTCATCATCATCATCATCATGGTATGGCTAGCATGACTGGTGGACAGCA
AATGGGTCGGGATCTGTACGAGAACCTGTACTTCCAGGGCTCGAGCATGGTGAGCAAGGGCGAGGAGCTG
TTCACCGGGGTGGTGCCCATCCTGGTCGAGCTGGACGGCGACGTAAACGGCCACAAGTTCAGCGTGTCCG
GCGAGGGCGAGGGCGATGCCACCTACGGCAAGCTGACCCTGAAGTTCATCTGCACCACCGGCAAGCTGCC
CGTGCCCTGGCCCACCCTCGTGACCACCCTGACCTACGGCGTGCTGTGCTTCAGCCGCTACCCCGACCAC
ATGAAGCAGCACGACTTCTTCAAGTCCGCCATGCCCGAAGGCTACGTCCAGGAGCGCACCATCTTCTTCA
AGGACGACGGCAACTACAAGACCCGCGCCGAGGTGAAGTTCGAGGGCGACACCCTGGTGAACCGCATCGA
GCTGAAGGGCATCGACTTCAAGGAGGACGGCAACATCCTGGGGCACAAGCTGGAGTACAACTACAACAGC
CACAACGCCTATATCATGGCCGACAAGCAGAAGAACGGCATCAAGAGTAACTTCAAGATCCGCCACAACA
TCGAGGACGGCAGCGTGCAGCTCGCCGACCACTACCAGCAGAACACCC
