>Addgene plasmid #54851 | rsGFP1-pBAD | addgene partial sequence | sequence record 94299 | pBAD-R 5'-GATTTAATCTGTATCAGG-3'
AGCTTCGAATTCTTACTTGTACAGCTCGTCCATGCCGAGAGTGATCCCGGCGGCGGTCACGAACTCCAGC
AGGACCATGTGATCGCGCTTCTCGTTGGGGTCTTTGCTCAGCTTGTTCTGGGTGCTCAGGTAGTGGTTGT
CGGGCAGCAGCACGGGGCCGTCGCCGATGGGGGTGTTCTGCTGGTAGTGGTCGGCGAGCTGCACGCTGCC
GTCCTCGATGTTGTGGCGGATCTTGAAGTTACTCTTGATGCCGTTCTTCTGCTTGTCGGCCATGATATAG
GCGTTGTGGCTGTTGTAGTTGTACTCCAGCTTGTGCCCCAGGATGTTGCCGTCCTCCTTGAAGTCGATGC
CCTTCAGCTCGATGCGGTTCACCAGGGTGTCGCCCTCGAACTTCACCTCGGCGCGGGTCTTGTAGTTGCC
GTCGTCCTTGAAGAAGATGGTGCGCTCCTGGACGTAGCCTTCGGGCATGGCGGACTTGAAGAAGTCGTGC
TGCTTCATGTGGTCGGGGTAGCGGCTGAAGCACAGCACGCCGTAGGTCAGGGTGGTCACGAGGGTGGGCC
AGGGCACGGGCAGCTTGCCGGTGGTGCAGATGAACTTCAGGGTCAGCTTGCCGTAGGTGGCATCGCCCTC
GCCCTCGCCGGACACGCTGAACTTGTGGCCGTTTACGTCGCCGTCCAGCTCGACCAGGATGGGCACCACC
CCGGTGAACAGCTCCTCGCCCTTGCTCACCATGCTCGAGCCCTGGAAGTACAGGTTCTCGTACAGATCCC
GACCCATTTGCTGTCCACCAGTCATGCTAGCCATACCATGATGATGATGATGATGAGAACCC
