[The description below was written by a language model from this plasmid's Addgene catalogue record.]
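Description:
rsGFP1-pBAD is a bacterial expression plasmid of about 4.8 kb, catalogued as an empty backbone with no separate insert. Its payload is the fluorescent protein rsGFP1 itself. The record lists ampicillin resistance as the selectable marker and describes the plasmid as high copy in standard E. coli cloning strains. No feature table is provided, so the origin of replication, promoter and regulatory elements are not explicitly recorded. The pBAD name and the pBAD forward and reverse sequencing primers suggest the usual pBAD architecture, in which the araBAD promoter, controlled by the AraC regulator, gives arabinose-inducible, titratable expression. That arrangement is inferred from the vector family rather than stated in the record.

The coding region pairs an N-terminal 6xHis tag with rsGFP1, which the record describes as the C-terminal element on the backbone. The depositor notes that the histidine tag is there for protein purification, as in immobilised metal affinity chromatography. rsGFP1 is a green fluorescent protein with recorded excitation and emission maxima of 493 nm and 510 nm. The "rs" prefix conventionally denotes a reversibly switchable variant, although the record does not describe any photoswitching behaviour.

The plasmid is classed as a protein expression vector, and its evident use is producing His-tagged rsGFP1 in bacteria for purification and in vitro characterisation, such as spectroscopic work. The cloning method is listed as unknown. The record does not describe cloning sites for adding a fusion partner.
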