Addgene plasmid #54851: rsGFP1-pBAD
Purpose: (Empty Backbone) Localization: Protein Expression Vector , Excitation: 493, Emission: 510
Depositing lab: Michael Davidson. Depositing organization: Florida State University, Tallahassee.
Backbone
  Vector backbone: rsGFP1-pBAD
  Backbone size (bp): 4800
  Vector type: Bacterial Expression
  Tag / fusion protein: rsGFP1 (C terminal on backbone); 6xHis (N terminal on backbone)
Growth in bacteria
  Bacterial resistance: Ampicillin, 100 μg/mL
  Growth temperature: 37°C
  Growth strain: DH5alpha
  Copy number: High Copy
Gene/Insert
  Gene/Insert name: None
  Tag / fusion protein: rsGFP1 (C terminal on backbone); 6xHis (N terminal on backbone)
  Cloning method: Unknown
  Sequencing primers: 5′ pBAD-Fwd; 3′ pBAD-rev
Terms and licenses: Academic/Nonprofit Terms; Industry Terms
Depositor comments: Contains 6x-Histidine tag for protein purification. Excitation = 493; Emission = 510
How to cite: rsGFP1-pBAD was a gift from Michael Davidson (Addgene plasmid # 54851 ; http://n2t.net/addgene:54851 ; RRID:Addgene_54851)
